Addgene plasmid #74668: pCS2+MCS-P2A-sfGFP
Purpose: Plasmid for expression of wild-type or mutant cDNA fragments (mutation reporter) or complete cDNAs in frame with superfolderGFP.
Depositing lab: Jason Berman.
Backbone
  Vector backbone: pCS2+
  Backbone size w/o insert (bp): 4000
  Total vector size (bp): 4915
  Modifications to backbone: MCS-P2A-sfGFP insertion
  Vector type: Mammalian Expression
Growth in bacteria
  Bacterial resistance: Ampicillin, 100 μg/mL
  Growth temperature: 37°C
  Growth strain: DH5alpha
  Copy number: High Copy
Gene/Insert
  Gene/Insert name: sfGFP
  Species: synthetic
  Insert size (bp): 717
  GenBank ID: JQ341914.1
  Cloning method: Restriction Enzyme; 5′ cloning site XbaI (not destroyed); 3′ cloning site XbaI (not destroyed)
  Sequencing primers: 5′ SP6; 3′ T3
Terms and licenses: Academic/Nonprofit Terms; Industry Terms: Not Available to Industry
How to cite: pCS2+MCS-P2A-sfGFP was a gift from Jason Berman (Addgene plasmid # 74668 ; http://n2t.net/addgene:74668 ; RRID:Addgene_74668)
