[The description below was written by a language model from this plasmid's Addgene catalogue record and pLannotate feature annotations shown in this document.]
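Description:
pCS2+MCS-P2A-sfGFP is a 4,915 bp mammalian expression plasmid built on the pCS2+ backbone, into which an MCS-P2A-sfGFP cassette has been inserted. It is maintained in E. coli as a high-copy plasmid through a ColE1/pUC-type origin and selected with ampicillin via the β-lactamase gene and its own promoter. An f1 origin is also present, along with remnants of lac promoter/operator, lacI and lacZα sequences inherited from the parental cloning vector.

Expression is driven by the simian cytomegalovirus IE94 enhancer/promoter, which runs across the end of the circular map into an SP6 promoter. Both promoters face the superfolder GFP coding sequence. The roughly 160 bp gap between the SP6 promoter and sfGFP is not annotated in the feature table, but according to the catalogue entry it should hold the multiple cloning site and the P2A sequence. An SV40 polyadenylation signal lies downstream of sfGFP, although the table lists it on the minus strand. T7 (a fragment) and T3 promoters sit downstream on the opposite strand. The SP6 promoter could allow in vitro synthesis of sense RNA, though the record lists SP6 and T3 only as sequencing primers.

The design lets a cDNA or cDNA fragment be cloned into the MCS in frame with P2A-sfGFP. Because P2A causes ribosomal skipping, sfGFP is released as a separate protein, and fluorescence reports that the upstream reading frame was translated through. The stated purpose is to express complete cDNAs, or to serve as a mutation reporter in which wild-type and mutant fragments are compared. Frame-disrupting mutations would presumably abolish the green signal.
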