Features (pLannotate 1.2.2; 15 found; start..end, strand, type, name):
     35..53      +  promoter       SP6 promoter: promoter for bacteriophage SP6 RNA polymerase
    218..931     +  CDS            Superfolder GFP: Superfolder GFP is a basic (constitutively fluorescent) green fluorescent protein published in 2005, derived from Aequorea victoria. It is reported to be a very rapidly-maturing weak dimer.
    942..959     -  promoter       T7 promoter (fragment): promoter for bacteriophage T7 RNA polymerase
    964..1098    -  polyA_signal   SV40 poly(A) signal: SV40 polyadenylation signal
   1211..1229    -  promoter       T3 promoter: promoter for bacteriophage T3 RNA polymerase
   1274..1290    -  protein_bind   lac operator: The lac repressor binds to the lac operator to inhibit transcription in E. coli. This inhibition can be relieved by adding lactose or isopropyl-β-D-thiogalactopyranoside (IPTG). lac repressor encoded by lacI
   1298..1328    -  promoter       lac promoter: promoter for the E. coli lac operon
   1343..1364    -  protein_bind   CAP binding site: CAP binding activates transcription in the presence of cAMP. E. coli catabolite activator protein
   1377..1469    -  CDS            lacI (fragment): lac repressor; lacI; The lac repressor binds to the lac operator to inhibit transcription in E. coli. This inhibition can be relieved by adding lactose or isopropyl-β-D-thiogalactopyranoside (IPTG).
   1652..2240    -  rep_origin     ori: high-copy-number ColE1/pMB1/pBR322/pUC origin of replication
   2411..3271    -  CDS            AmpR: β-lactamase; bla; confers resistance to ampicillin, carbenicillin, and related antibiotics
   3272..3376    -  promoter       AmpR promoter: bla
   3429..3857    -  rep_origin     f1 ori (sequence partly withheld): f1 bacteriophage origin of replication; arrow indicates direction of (+) strand synthesis
   3862..3928    -  CDS            lacZα (fragment): LacZα fragment of β-galactosidase; lacZ fragment
   3931..4915    +  promoter       CMV IE94 promoter: enhancer/promoter region of simian cytomegalovirus major immediate early transcription unit IE94
>Addgene plasmid #74668 | pCS2+MCS-P2A-sfGFP | depositor full sequence | sequence record 146800 | pCS2+MCS-P2A-sfGFP sequence 4915 bps
CGCCATTCTGCCTGGGGACGTCGGAGCAAGCTTGATTTAGGTGACACTATAGAATACAAGCTACTTGTTC
TTTTTGCAGGATCCCATCGATTCGAATTCAAGGCCTCTCGAGCCTCTAGATTAATTAAGCGCATGCGGCG
CGCCAGGAAGCGGAGCTACTAACTTCAGCCTGCTGAAGCAGGCTGGAGACGTGGAGGAGAACCCTGGACC
TGGATCCATGAGCAAAGGAGAAGAACTTTTCACTGGAGTTGTCCCAATTCTTGTTGAATTAGATGGTGAT
GTTAATGGGCACAAATTTTCTGTCCGTGGAGAGGGTGAAGGTGATGCTACAAACGGAAAACTCACCCTTA
AATTTATTTGCACTACTGGAAAACTACCTGTTCCGTGGCCAACACTTGTCACTACTCTGACCTATGGTGT
TCAATGCTTTTCCCGTTATCCGGATCACATGAAACGGCATGACTTTTTCAAGAGTGCCATGCCCGAAGGT
TATGTACAGGAACGCACTATATCTTTCAAAGATGACGGGACCTACAAGACGCGTGCTGAAGTCAAGTTTG
AAGGTGATACCCTTGTTAATCGTATCGAGTTAAAGGGTATTGATTTTAAAGAAGATGGAAACATTCTTGG
ACACAAACTCGAGTACAACTTTAACTCACACAATGTATACATCACGGCAGACAAACAAAAGAATGGAATC
AAAGCTAACTTCAAAATTCGCCACAACGTTGAAGATGGTTCCGTTCAACTAGCAGACCATTATCAACAAA
ATACTCCAATTGGCGATGGCCCTGTCCTTTTACCAGACAACCATTACCTGTCGACACAATCTGTCCTGTC
GAAAGATCCCAACGAAAAGCGTGACCACATGGTCCTTCTTGAGTTTGTAACTGCTGCTGGGATTACACAT
GGCATGGATGAGCTCTACAAATAATCTAGAACTATAGTGAGTCGTATTACGTAGATCCAGACATGATAAG
ATACATTGATGAGTTTGGACAAACCACAACTAGAATGCAGTGAAAAAAATGCTTTATTTGTGAAATTTGT
GATGCTATTGCTTTATTTGTAACCATTATAAGCTGCAATAAACAAGTTAACAACAACAATTGCATTCATT
TTATGTTTCAGGTTCAGGGGGAGGTGTGGGAGGTTTTTTAATTCGCGGCCGCGGCGCCAATGCATTGGGC
CCGGTACCCAGCTTTTGTTCCCTTTAGTGAGGGTTAATTGCGCGCTTGGCGTAATCATGGTCATAGCTGT
TTCCTGTGTGAAATTGTTATCCGCTCACAATTCCACACAACATACGAGCCGGGAGCATAAAGTGTAAAGC
CTGGGGTGCCTAATGAGTGAGCTAACTCACATTAATTGCGTTGCGCTCACTGCCCGCTTTCCAGTCGGGA
AACCTGTCGTGCCAGCTGCATTAATGAATCGGCCAACGCGCGGGGAGAGGCGGTTTGCGTATTGGGCGCT
CTTCCGCTTCCTCGCTCACTGACTCGCTGCGCTCGGTCGTTCGGCTGCGGCGAGCGGTATCAGCTCACTC
AAAGGCGGTAATACGGTTATCCACAGAATCAGGGGATAACGCAGGAAAGAACATGTGAGCAAAAGGCCAG
CAAAAGGCCAGGAACCGTAAAAAGGCCGCGTTGCTGGCGTTTTTCCATAGGCTCCGCCCCCCTGACGAGC
ATCACAAAAATCGACGCTCAAGTCAGAGGTGGCGAAACCCGACAGGACTATAAAGATACCAGGCGTTTCC
CCCTGGAAGCTCCCTCGTGCGCTCTCCTGTTCCGACCCTGCCGCTTACCGGATACCTGTCCGCCTTTCTC
CCTTCGGGAAGCGTGGCGCTTTCTCATAGCTCACGCTGTAGGTATCTCAGTTCGGTGTAGGTCGTTCGCT
CCAAGCTGGGCTGTGTGCACGAACCCCCCGTTCAGCCCGACCGCTGCGCCTTATCCGGTAACTATCGTCT
TGAGTCCAACCCGGTAAGACACGACTTATCGCCACTGGCAGCAGCCACTGGTAACAGGATTAGCAGAGCG
AGGTATGTAGGCGGTGCTACAGAGTTCTTGAAGTGGTGGCCTAACTACGGCTACACTAGAAGGACAGTAT
TTGGTATCTGCGCTCTGCTGAAGCCAGTTACCTTCGGAAAAAGAGTTGGTAGCTCTTGATCCGGCAAACA
AACCACCGCTGGTAGCGGTGGTTTTTTTGTTTGCAAGCAGCAGATTACGCGCAGAAAAAAAGGATCTCAA
GAAGATCCTTTGATCTTTTCTACGGGGTCTGACGCTCAGTGGAACGAAAACTCACGTTAAGGGATTTTGG
TCATGAGATTATCAAAAAGGATCTTCACCTAGATCCTTTTAAATTAAAAATGAAGTTTTAAATCAATCTA
AAGTATATATGAGTAAACTTGGTCTGACAGTTACCAATGCTTAATCAGTGAGGCACCTATCTCAGCGATC
TGTCTATTTCGTTCATCCATAGTTGCCTGACTCCCCGTCGTGTAGATAACTACGATACGGGAGGGCTTAC
CATCTGGCCCCAGTGCTGCAATGATACCGCGAGACCCACGCTCACCGGCTCCAGATTTATCAGCAATAAA
CCAGCCAGCCGGAAGGGCCGAGCGCAGAAGTGGTCCTGCAACTTTATCCGCCTCCATCCAGTCTATTAAT
TGTTGCCGGGAAGCTAGAGTAAGTAGTTCGCCAGTTAATAGTTTGCGCAACGTTGTTGCCATTGCTACAG
GCATCGTGGTGTCACGCTCGTCGTTTGGTATGGCTTCATTCAGCTCCGGTTCCCAACGATCAAGGCGAGT
TACATGATCCCCCATGTTGTGCAAAAAAGCGGTTAGCTCCTTCGGTCCTCCGATCGTTGTCAGAAGTAAG
TTGGCCGCAGTGTTATCACTCATGGTTATGGCAGCACTGCATAATTCTCTTACTGTCATGCCATCCGTAA
GATGCTTTTCTGTGACTGGTGAGTACTCAACCAAGTCATTCTGAGAATAGTGTATGCGGCGACCGAGTTG
CTCTTGCCCGGCGTCAATACGGGATAATACCGCGCCACATAGCAGAACTTTAAAAGTGCTCATCATTGGA
AAACGTTCTTCGGGGCGAAAACTCTCAAGGATCTTACCGCTGTTGAGATCCAGTTCGATGTAACCCACTC
GTGCACCCAACTGATCTTCAGCATCTTTTACTTTCACCAGCGTTTCTGGGTGAGCAAAAACAGGAAGGCA
AAATGCCGCAAAAAAGGGAATAAGGGCGACACGGAAATGTTGAATACTCATACTCTTCCTTTTTCAATAT
TATTGAAGCATTTATCAGGGTTATTGTCTCATGAGCGGATACATATTTGAATGTATTTAGAAAAATAAAC
AAATAGGGGTTCCGCGCACATTTCCCCGAAAAGTGCCACCTAAATTGTAAGCGTTAATATTTTGTTAAAA
TTCGCGTTAAATTTTTGTTAAATCAGCTCATTTTTTAACCAATAGGCCGAAATCGGCAAAATCCCTTATA
AATCAAAAGAATAGACCGAGATAGGGT
[37 nt withheld, positions 3528-3564]
AAAGAACGTGGACTCCAACGTCAAAGG
[49 nt withheld, positions 3592-3640]
T
[91 nt withheld, positions 3642-3732]
G
[124 nt withheld, positions 3734-3857]
CCCATTCGCCATTCAGGCTGCGCAACTGTTGGGAAGGGCGATCGGTGCGGGCCTCTTCGCTATTACGCCA
GTCGACCATAGCCAATTCAATATGGCGTATATGGACTCATGCCAATTCAATATGGTGGATCTGGACCTGT
GCCAATTCAATATGGCGTATATGGACTCGTGCCAATTCAATATGGTGGATCTGGACCCCAGCCAATTCAA
TATGGCGGACTTGGCACCATGCCAATTCAATATGGCGGACTTGGCACTGTGCCAACTGGGGAGGGGTCTA
CTTGGCACGGTGCCAAGTTTGAGGAGGGGTCTTGGCCCTGTGCCAAGTCCGCCATATTGAATTGGCATGG
TGCCAATAATGGCGGCCATATTGGCTATATGCCAGGATCAATATATAGGCAATATCCAATATGGCCCTAT
GCCAATATGGCTATTGGCCAGGTTCAATACTATGTATTGGCCCTATGCCATATAGTATTCCATATATGGG
TTTTCCTATTGACGTAGATAGCCCCTCCCAATGGGCGGTCCCATATACCATATATGGGGCTTCCTAATAC
CGCCCATAGCCACTCCCCCATTGACGTCAATGGTCTCTATATATGGTCTTTCCTATTGACGTCATATGGG
CGGTCCTATTGACGTATATGGCGCCTCCCCCATTGACGTCAATTACGGTAAATGGCCCGCCTGGCTCAAT
GCCCATTGACGTCAATAGGACCACCCACCATTGACGTCAATGGGATGGCTCATTGCCCATTCATATCCGT
TCTCACGCCCCCTATTGACGTCAATGACGGTAAATGGCCCACTTGGCAGTACATCAATATCTATTAATAG
TAACTTGGCAAGTACATTACTATTGGAAGGACGCCAGGGTACATTGGCAGTACTCCCATTGACGTCAATG
GCGGTAAATGGCCCGCGATGGCTGCCAAGTACATCCCCATTGACGTCAATGGGGAGGGGCAATGACGCAA
ATGGGCGTTCCATTGACGTAAATGGGCGGTAGGCGTGCCTAATGGGAGGTCTATATAAGCAATGCTCGTT
TAGGGAAC
