>Addgene plasmid #74668 | pCS2+MCS-P2A-sfGFP | addgene partial sequence | sequence record 146553 | CMV-F 5'-CGCAAATGGGCGGTAGGCGTG-3'
CTATATAAGCAATGCTCGTTTAGGGAACCGCCATTCTGCCTGGGGACGTCGGAGCAAGCTTGATTTAGGT
GACACTATAGAATACAAGCTACTTGTTCTTTTTGCAGGATCCCATCGATTCGAATTCAAGGCCTCTCGAG
CCTCTAGATTAATTAAGCGCATGCGGCGCGCCAGGAAGCGGAGCTACTAACTTCAGCCTGCTGAAGCAGG
CTGGAGACGTGGAGGAGAACCCTGGACCTGGATCCATGAGCAAAGGAGAAGAACTTTTCACTGGAGTTGT
CCCAATTCTTGTTGAATTAGATGGTGATGTTAATGGGCACAAATTTTCTGTCCGTGGAGAGGGTGAAGGT
GATGCTACAAACGGAAAACTCACCCTTAAATTTATTTGCACTACTGGAAAACTACCTGTTCCGTGGCCAA
CACTTGTCACTACTCTGACCTATGGTGTTCAATGCTTTTCCCGTTATCCGGATCACATGAAACGGCATGA
CTTTTTCAAGAGTGCCATGCCCGAAGGTTATGTACAGGAACGCACTATATCTTTCAAAGATGACGGGACC
TACAAGACGCGTGCTGAAGTCAAGTTTGAAGGTGATACCCTTGTTAATCGTATCGAGTTAAAGGGTATTG
ATTTTAAAGAAGATGGAAACATTCTTGGACACAAACTCGAGTACAACTTTAACTCACACAATGTATACAT
CACGGCAGACAAACAAAAGAATGGAATCAAAGCTAACTTCAAAATTCGCCACAACGTTGAAGATGGTTCC
GTTCAACTAGCAGACCATTATCAACAAAATACTCCAATTGGCGATGGCCCTGTCCTTTTACCAGACAACC
ATTACCTGTCGACACAATCTGTCCTGTCGAAAGATCCCAACGAAAAGCGTGACCACATGGTCCTTCTTGA
GTTTGTAACTGCTGCTGGGATTACACATGGCATGGATGAGCTCTACAAATAATCTAGA
