>Addgene plasmid #74668 | pCS2+MCS-P2A-sfGFP | addgene partial sequence | sequence record 146799 | pBR322ori-F 5'-GGGAAACGCCTGGTATCTTT-3'
TTCGCCACCTCTGACTTGAGCGTCGATTTTTGTGATGCTCGTCAGGGGGGCGGAGCCTATGGAAAAACGC
CAGCAACGCGGCCTTTTTACGGTTCCTGGCCTTTTGCTGGCCTTTTGCTCACATGTTCTTTCCTGCGTTA
TCCCCTGATTCTGTGGATAACCGTATTACCGCCTTTGAGTGAGCTGATACCGCTCGCCGCAGCCGAACGA
CCGAGCGCAGCGAGTCAGTGAGCGAGGAAGCGGAAGAGCGCCCAATACGCAAACCGCCTCTCCCCGCGCG
TTGGCCGATTCATTAATGCAGCTGGCACGACAGGTTTCCCGACTGGAAAGCGGGCAGTGAGCGCAACGCA
ATTAATGTGAGTTAGCTCACTCATTAGGCACCCCAGGCTTTACACTTTATGCTCCCGGCTCGTATGTTGT
GTGGAATTGTGAGCGGATAACAATTTCACACAGGAAACAGCTATGACCATGATTACGCCAAGCGCGCAAT
TAACCCTCACTAAAGGGAACAAAAGCTGGGTACCGGGCCCAATGCATTGGCGCCGCGGCCGCGAATTAAA
AAACCTCCCACACCTCCCCCTGAACCTGAAACATAAAATGAATGCAATTGTTGTTGTTAACTTGTTTATT
GCAGCTTATAATGGTTACAAATAAAGCAATAGCATCACAAATTTCACAAATAAAGCATTTTTTTCACTGC
ATTCTAGTTGTGGTTTGTCCAAACTCATCAATGTATCTTATCATGTCTGGATCTACGTAATACGACTCAC
TATAGTTCTAGATTATTTGTAGAGCTCATCCATGCCATGTGTAATCCCAGCAGCAGTTACAAACTCAAGA
AGGACCATGTGGTCACGCTTTTCGTTGGGATCTTTCGACAGGACAGATTGTGTCGACAGGTAATGGTTGT
CTGGTAAA
